Addgene plasmid #37355: pQC mPlum IX
Depositing lab: Connie Cepko. Depositing organization: Harvard Medical School. Publication: Conditional expression of the TVA receptor allows clonal analysis of descendents from Cre-expressing progenitor cells. Beier KT, Samson ME, Matsuda T, Cepko CL. Dev Biol. 2011 May 15;353(2):309-20. Epub 2011 Mar 21. 10.1016/j.ydbio.2011.03.004 PubMed 21397594.
Backbone
  Vector backbone: pQC
  Backbone manufacturer: clontech
  Backbone size w/o insert (bp): 6000
  Total vector size (bp): 7000
Growth in bacteria
  Bacterial resistance: Ampicillin, 100 μg/mL
  Growth temperature: 37°C
  Growth strain: DH5alpha
  Copy number: High Copy
Gene/Insert
  Gene/Insert name: mPlum
  Species: Synthetic
  Insert size (bp): 800
Terms and licenses: Academic/Nonprofit Terms; Industry Terms: Not Available to Industry
How to cite: pQC mPlum IX was a gift from Connie Cepko (Addgene plasmid # 37355 ; http://n2t.net/addgene:37355 ; RRID:Addgene_37355)
