[The description below was written by a language model from this plasmid's Addgene catalogue record, the feature table of its GenBank file and pLannotate feature annotations shown in this document.]
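Description:
pQC mPlum IX is a self-inactivating gammaretroviral (MMLV-based) expression vector of about 7 kb, built on the Clontech pQC backbone and carrying the far-red fluorescent protein mPlum as its roughly 0.8 kb synthetic insert. In bacteria it is maintained as a high-copy plasmid through a ColE1/pUC-type origin and selected with ampicillin via the β-lactamase gene. Small rop and bom fragments and an SV40 enhancer/early promoter also lie in the plasmid backbone, outside the proviral region.

The viral portion begins with a hybrid 5' end in which the CMV immediate-early enhancer and promoter are fused to a truncated LTR. This arrangement drives production of the genomic RNA in transfected packaging cells. It is followed by the Ψ packaging signal and a truncated, start-codon-deleted gag segment that aids encapsidation. Because the 3' LTR carries a ΔU3 deletion, reverse transcription copies this defect to both ends of the integrated provirus and silences LTR-driven transcription. Expression then depends on the internal CMV enhancer/promoter. That internal promoter drives the mammalian codon-optimised mPlum coding sequence, which the partial GenBank record (covering only an 839 bp stretch around the insert) shows to be preceded by a Kozak consensus. An EMCV IRES sits downstream of mPlum, but no annotated coding sequence follows it, only a short env fragment before the 3' LTR. The position after the IRES therefore appears to be empty and may serve as a site for adding a second gene, although the record does not say so.

The associated publication concerns clonal lineage analysis of progenitor descendants using retroviral infection, which is consistent with using this vector to stably mark infected cells and their progeny with far-red fluorescence. The record does not state the specific purpose of this construct.
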