Features (pLannotate 1.2.2; 19 found; start..end, strand, type, name):
    310..513     +  promoter       CMV promoter: human cytomegalovirus (CMV) immediate early promoter
    514..689     +  LTR            5' LTR (truncated): truncated long terminal repeat from Moloney murine sarcoma virus
    811..1085    +  misc_feature   MESV Ψ (fragment): packaging signal of murine embryonic stem cell virus
   1152..1568    +  CDS            gag (truncated): truncated Moloney murine leukemia virus (MMLV) gag gene lacking the start codon
   1605..1908    +  enhancer       CMV enhancer: human cytomegalovirus immediate early enhancer
   1981..1998    -  promoter       CMV promoter (fragment): human cytomegalovirus (CMV) immediate early promoter
   2061..2112    +  promoter       CMVd2 promoter: truncated human cytomegalovirus (CMV) immediate early promoter that yields moderately reduced expression relative to the full-length promoter
   2301..2981    +  CDS            mPlum: far-red monomeric derivative of DsRed fluorescent protein (Wang et al., 2004) mammalian codon-optimized
   3004..3576    +  misc_feature   IRES: internal ribosome entry site (IRES) of the encephalomyocarditis virus (EMCV)
   3596..3668    +  CDS            env (fragment): murine leukemia virus gPr80 envelope polyprotein precursor; env; proteolytically cleaved into gp70SU and p15TM subunits
   3710..4135    +  LTR            3' LTR (ΔU3): self-inactivating 3' long terminal repeat (LTR) from Moloney murine leukemia virus
   4204..4244    +  CDS            rop (fragment): Rop protein, which maintains plasmids at low copy number; rop
   4346..4384    +  misc_feature   bom (fragment): basis of mobility region from pBR322
   4401..4730    +  promoter       SV40 promoter: SV40 enhancer and early promoter
   4736..4837    +  misc_feature   bom (fragment): basis of mobility region from pBR322
   5023..5611    -  rep_origin     ori: high-copy-number ColE1/pMB1/pBR322/pUC origin of replication
   5782..6642    -  CDS            AmpR: β-lactamase; bla; confers resistance to ampicillin, carbenicillin, and related antibiotics
   6643..6747    -  promoter       AmpR promoter: bla
   6933..309     +  enhancer       CMV enhancer (across the origin): human cytomegalovirus immediate early enhancer
>Addgene plasmid #37355 | pQC mPlum IX | depositor full sequence | sequence record 46964 | pQC mPlum IX sequence 7004 bps
TCCGCGTTACATAACTTACGGTAAATGGCCCGCCTGGCTGACCGCCCAACGACCCCCGCCCATTGACGTC
AATAATGACGTATGTTCCCATAGTAACGCCAATAGGGACTTTCCATTGACGTCAATGGGTGGAGTATTTA
CGGTAAACTGCCCACTTGGCAGTACATCAAGTGTATCATATGCCAAGTACGCCCCCTATTGACGTCAATG
ACGGTAAATGGCCCGCTCTGGCATTATGCCCAGTACATGACCTTATGGGACTTTCCTACTTGGCAGTACA
TCTACGTATTAGTCATCGCTATTACCATGGTGATGCGGTTTTGGCAGTACATCAATGGGCGTGGATAGCG
GTTTGACTCACGGGGATTTCCAAGTCTCCACCCCATTGACGTCAATGGGAGTTTGTTTTGGCACCAAAAT
CAACGGGACTTTCCAAAATGTCGTAACAACTCCGCCCCATTGACGCAAATGGGCGGTAGGCGTGTACGGT
GGGAGGTCTATATAAGCAGAGCTCAATAAAAGAGCCCACAACCCCTCACTCGGCGCGCCAGTCTTCCGAT
AGACTGCGTCGCCCGGGTACCCGTATTCCCAATAAAGCCTCTTGCTGTTTGCATCCGAATCGTGGTCTCG
CTGTTCCTTGGGAGGGTCTCCTCTGAGTGATTGACTACCCACGACGGGGGTCTTTCATTTGGGGGCTCGT
CCGGGATTTGGAGACCCCTGCCCAGGGACCACCGACCCACCACCGGGAGGTAAGCTGGCCAGCAACTTAT
CTGTGTCTGTCCGATTGTCTAGTGTCTATGTTTGATGTTATGCGCCTGCGTCTGTACTAGTTAGCTAACT
AGCTCTGTATCTGGCGGACCCGTGGTGGAACTGACGAGTTCTGAACACCCGGCCGCAACCCTGGGAGACG
TCCCAGGGACTTTGGGGGCCGTTTTTGTGGCCCGACCTGAGGAAGGGAGTCGATGTGGAATCCGACCCCG
TCAGGATATGTGGTTCTGGTAGGAGACGAGAACCTAAAACAGTTCCCGCCTCCGTCTGAATTTTTGCTTT
CGGTTTGGAACCGAAGCCGCGCGTCTTGTCTGCTGCAGCGCTGCAGCATCGTTCTGTGTTGTCTCTGTCT
GACTGTGTTTCTGTATTTGTCTGAAAATTAGGGCCAGACTGTTACCACTCCCTTAAGTTTGACCTTAGGT
CACTGGAAAGATGTCGAGCGGATCGCTCACAACCAGTCGGTAGATGTCAAGAAGAGACGTTGGGTTACCT
TCTGCTCTGCAGAATGGCCAACCTTTAACGTCGGATGGCCGCGAGACGGCACCTTTAACCGAGACCTCAT
CACCCAGGTTAAGATCAAGGTCTTTTCACCTGGCCCGCATGGACACCCAGACCAGGTCCCCTACATCGTG
ACCTGGGAAGCCTTGGCTTTTGACCCCCCTCCCTGGGTCAAGCCCTTTGTACACCCTAAGCCTCCGCCTC
CTCTTCCTCCATCCGCCCCGTCTCTCCCCCTTGAACCTCCTCGTTCGACCCCGCCTCGATCCTCCCTTTA
TCCAGCCCTCACTCCTTCTCTAGGCGCCGGAATTGAAGATCTGGGGGATCGATCCTCTAGAGTCCGTTAC
ATAACTTACGGTAAATGGCCCGCCTGGCTGACCGCCCAACGACCCCCGCCCATTGACGTCAATAATGACG
TATGTTCCCATAGTAACGCCAATAGGGACTTTCCATTGACGTCAATGGGTGGAGTATTTACGGTAAACTG
CCCACTTGGCAGTACATCAAGTGTATCATATGCCAAGTACGCCCCCTATTGACGTCAATGACGGTAAATG
GCCCGCCTGGCATTATGCCCAGTACATGACCTTATGGGACTTTCCTACTTGGCAGTACATCTACGTATTA
GTCATCGCTATTACCATGGTGATGCGGTTTTGGCAGTACATCAATGGGCGTGAATAGCGGTTTGACTCAC
GGGGATTTCCAAGTCTCCACCCCATTGACGTCAATGGGAGTTTGTTTTGGCACCAAAATCAACGGGACTT
TCCAAAATGTCGTAACAACTCCGCCCCATTGACGCAAATGGGCGGTAGGCGTGTACGGTGGGAGGTCTAT
ATAAGCAGAGCTCGTTTAGTGAACCGTCAGATCGCCTGGAGACGCCATCCACGCTGTTTTGACCTCCATA
GAAGACACCGGGACCGATCCAGCCTCCGCGGCCGGGAACGGTGCATTGGAACGCTGCAGGAATTGATCCG
CGGCCGCACCGGTAGGCCTCGTACGCTTAATTAACGGATCCCCGGGTACCGGTCGCCACCATGGTGAGCA
AGGGCGAGGAGGTCATCAAGGAGTTCATGCGCTTCAAGGAGCACATGGAGGGCTCCGTGAACGGCCACGA
GTTCGAGATCGAGGGCGAGGGCGAGGGCCGCCCCTACGAGGGCACCCAGACCGCCAGGCTGAAGGTGACC
AAGGGTGGCCCCCTGCCCTTCGCCTGGGACATCCTGTCCCCTCAGATCATGTACGGCTCCAAGGCCTACG
TGAAGCACCCCGCCGACATCCCCGACTACTTGAAGCTGTCCTTCCCCGAGGGCTTCAAGTGGGAGCGCGT
GATGAACTTCGAGGACGGCGGCGTGGTGACCGTGACCCAGGACTCCTCCCTGCAGGACGGCGAGTTCATC
TACAAGGTGAAGGTGCGCGGCACCAACTTCCCCTCCGACGGCCCCGTAATGCAGAAGAAGACCATGGGCT
GGGAGGCCTCCTCCGAGCGGATGTACCCCGAGGACGGCGCCCTGAAGGGCGAGATGAAGATGAGGCTGAG
GCTGAAGGACGGCGGCCACTACGACGCCGAGGTCAAGACCACCTACATGGCCAAGAAGCCCGTGCAGCTG
CCCGGCGCCTACAAGACCGACATCAAGCTGGACATCACCTCCCACAACGAGGACTACACCATCGTGGAAC
AGTACGAGCGCGCCGAGGGCCGCCACTCCACCGGCGCCTAGCGGCCGCGACTCTAGAATTCCGCCCCTCT
CCCTCCCCCCCCCCTAACGTTACTGGCCGAAGCCGCTTGGAATAAGGCCGGTGTGCGTTTGTCTATATGT
TATTTTCCACCATATTGCCGTCTTTTGGCAATGTGAGGGCCCGGAAACCTGGCCCTGTCTTCTTGACGAG
CATTCCTAGGGGTCTTTCCCCTCTCGCCAAAGGAATGCAAGGTCTGTTGAATGTCGTGAAGGAAGCAGTT
CCTCTGGAAGCTTCTTGAAGACAAACAACGTCTGTAGCGACCCTTTGCAGGCAGCGGAACCCCCCACCTG
GCGACAGGTGCCTCTGCGGCCAAAAGCCACGTGTATAAGATACACCTGCAAAGGCGGCACAACCCCAGTG
CCACGTTGTGAGTTGGATAGTTGTGGAAAGAGTCAAATGGCTCTCCTCAAGCGTATTCAACAAGGGGCTG
AAGGATGCCCAGAAGGTACCCCATTGTATGGGATCTGATCTGGGGCCTCGGTGCACATGCTTTACATGTG
TTTAGTCGAGGTTAAAAAACGTCTAGGCCCCCCGAACCACGGGGACGTGGTTTTCCTTTGAAAAACACGA
TGATAAGCTTGATCACGCGTCTCGAGATATCAGTGGTCCAGGCTCTAGTTTTGACTCAACAATATCACCA
GCTGAAGCCTATAGAGTACGAGCCATAGATAAAATAAAAGATTTTATTTAGTCTCCAGAAAAAGGGGGGA
ATGAAAGACCCCACCTGTAGGTTTGGCAAGCTAGCTTAAGTAACGCCATTTTGCAAGGCATGGAAAAATA
CATAACTGAGAATAGAGAAGTTCAGATCAAGGTCAGGAACAGATGGAACAGGGTCGACCCTAGAGAACCA
TCAGATGTTTCCAGGGTGCCCCAAGGACCTGAAATGACCCTGTGCCTTATTTGAACTAACCAATCAGTTC
GCTTCTCGCTTCTGTTCGCGCGCTTCTGCTCCCCGAGCTCAATAAAAGAGCCCACAACCCCTCACTCGGG
GCGCCAGTCCTCCGATTGACTGAGTCGCCCGGGTACCCGTGTATCCAATAAACCCTCTTGCAGTTGCATC
CGACTTGTGGTCTCGCTGTTCCTTGGGAGGGTCTCCTCTGAGTGATTGACTACCCGTCAGCGGGGGTCTT
TCATTTGGGGGCTCGTCCGGGATCGGGAGACCCCTGCCCAGGGACCACCGACCCACCACCGGGAGGTAAG
CTGGCTGCCTCGCGCGTTTCGGTGATGACGGTGAAAACCTCTGACACATGCAGCTCCCGGAGACGGTCAC
AGCTTGTCTGTAAGCGGATGCCGGGAGCAGACAAGCCCGTCAGGGCGCGTCAGCGGGTGTTGGCGGGTGT
CGGGGCGCAGCCATGACCCAGTCACGTAGCGATAGCGGAGTGTAGATCCGGCTGTGGAATGTGTGTCAGT
TAGGGTGTGGAAAGTCCCCAGGCTCCCCAGCAGGCAGAAGTATGCAAAGCATGCATCTCAATTAGTCAGC
AACCAGGTGTGGAAAGTCCCCAGGCTCCCCAGCAGGCAGAAGTATGCAAAGCATGCATCTCAATTAGTCA
GCAACCATAGTCCCGCCCCTAACTCCGCCCATCCCGCCCCTAACTCCGCCCAGTTCCGCCCATTCTCCGC
CCCATGGCTGACTAATTTTTTTTATTTATGCAGAGGCCGAGGCCGCCTCGGCCTCTGAGCTATTCCAGAA
GTAGTGAGGAGGCTTTTTTGGAGGCCTAGGCTTTTGCAAAAAGCTTACTGGCTTAACTATGCGGCATCAG
AGCAGATTGTACTGAGAGTGCACCATATGCGGTGTGAAATACCGCACAGATGCGTAAGGAGAAAATACCG
CATCAGGCGCTCTTCCGCTTCCTCGCTCACTGACTCGCTGCGCTCGGTCGTTCGGCTGCGGCGAGCGGTA
TCAGCTCACTCAAAGGCGGTAATACGGTTATCCACAGAATCAGGGGATAACGCAGGAAAGAACATGTGAG
CAAAAGGCCAGCAAAAGGCCAGGAACCGTAAAAAGGCCGCGTTGCTGGCGTTTTTCCATAGGCTCCGCCC
CCCTGACGAGCATCACAAAAATCGACGCTCAAGTCAGAGGTGGCGAAACCCGACAGGACTATAAAGATAC
CAGGCGTTTCCCCCTGGAAGCTCCCTCGTGCGCTCTCCTGTTCCGACCCTGCCGCTTACCGGATACCTGT
CCGCCTTTCTCCCTTCGGGAAGCGTGGCGCTTTCTCATAGCTCACGCTGTAGGTATCTCAGTTCGGTGTA
GGTCGTTCGCTCCAAGCTGGGCTGTGTGCACGAACCCCCCGTTCAGCCCGACCGCTGCGCCTTATCCGGT
AACTATCGTCTTGAGTCCAACCCGGTAAGACACGACTTATCGCCACTGGCAGCAGCCACTGGTAACAGGA
TTAGCAGAGCGAGGTATGTAGGCGGTGCTACAGAGTTCTTGAAGTGGTGGCCTAACTACGGCTACACTAG
AAGGACAGTATTTGGTATCTGCGCTCTGCTGAAGCCAGTTACCTTCGGAAAAAGAGTTGGTAGCTCTTGA
TCCGGCAAACAAACCACCGCTGGTAGCGGTGGTTTTTTTGTTTGCAAGCAGCAGATTACGCGCAGAAAAA
AAGGATCTCAAGAAGATCCTTTGATCTTTTCTACGGGGTCTGACGCTCAGTGGAACGAAAACTCACGTTA
AGGGATTTTGGTCATGAGATTATCAAAAAGGATCTTCACCTAGATCCTTTTAAATTAAAAATGAAGTTTT
AAATCAATCTAAAGTATATATGAGTAAACTTGGTCTGACAGTTACCAATGCTTAATCAGTGAGGCACCTA
TCTCAGCGATCTGTCTATTTCGTTCATCCATAGTTGCCTGACTCCCCGTCGTGTAGATAACTACGATACG
GGAGGGCTTACCATCTGGCCCCAGTGCTGCAATGATACCGCGAGACCCACGCTCACCGGCTCCAGATTTA
TCAGCAATAAACCAGCCAGCCGGAAGGGCCGAGCGCAGAAGTGGTCCTGCAACTTTATCCGCCTCCATCC
AGTCTATTAATTGTTGCCGGGAAGCTAGAGTAAGTAGTTCGCCAGTTAATAGTTTGCGCAACGTTGTTGC
CATTGCTGCAGGCATCGTGGTGTCACGCTCGTCGTTTGGTATGGCTTCATTCAGCTCCGGTTCCCAACGA
TCAAGGCGAGTTACATGATCCCCCATGTTGTGCAAAAAAGCGGTTAGCTCCTTCGGTCCTCCGATCGTTG
TCAGAAGTAAGTTGGCCGCAGTGTTATCACTCATGGTTATGGCAGCACTGCATAATTCTCTTACTGTCAT
GCCATCCGTAAGATGCTTTTCTGTGACTGGTGAGTACTCAACCAAGTCATTCTGAGAATAGTGTATGCGG
CGACCGAGTTGCTCTTGCCCGGCGTCAACACGGGATAATACCGCGCCACATAGCAGAACTTTAAAAGTGC
TCATCATTGGAAAACGTTCTTCGGGGCGAAAACTCTCAAGGATCTTACCGCTGTTGAGATCCAGTTCGAT
GTAACCCACTCGTGCACCCAACTGATCTTCAGCATCTTTTACTTTCACCAGCGTTTCTGGGTGAGCAAAA
ACAGGAAGGCAAAATGCCGCAAAAAAGGGAATAAGGGCGACACGGAAATGTTGAATACTCATACTCTTCC
TTTTTCAATATTATTGAAGCATTTATCAGGGTTATTGTCTCATGAGCGGATACATATTTGAATGTATTTA
GAAAAATAAACAAATAGGGGTTCCGCGCACATTTCCCCGAAAAGTGCCACCTGACGTCTAAGAAACCATT
ATTATCATGACATTAACCTATAAAAATAGGCGTATCACGAGGCCCTTTCGTCTTCAAGAATTAGCTTGGC
CATTGCATACGTTGTATCCATATCATAATATGTACATTTATATTGGCTCATGTCCAACATTACCGCCATG
TTGACATTGATTATTGACTAGTTATTAATAGTAATCAATTACGGGGTCATTAGTTCATAGCCCATATATG
GAGT
