LOCUS       Exported 839 bp ds-DNA linear SYN 04-JUN-2021
DEFINITION  synthetic linear DNA
ACCESSION   .
VERSION     .
KEYWORDS    pQC mPlum IX
SOURCE      synthetic DNA construct
  ORGANISM  synthetic DNA construct
REFERENCE   1 (bases 1 to 839)
  AUTHORS   Beier KT, Samson ME, Matsuda T, Cepko CL
  TITLE     Conditional expression of the TVA receptor allows clonal analysis of
            descendents from Cre-expressing progenitor cells.
  JOURNAL   Dev Biol. 2011 May 15;353(2):309-20. Epub 2011 Mar 21.
  PUBMED    21397594
REFERENCE   2 (bases 1 to 839)
  AUTHORS   .
  TITLE     Direct Submission
  JOURNAL   Exported Jun 4, 2021 from SnapGene Server 1.1.58
            http://www.snapgene.com
FEATURES             Location/Qualifiers
     source          1..839
                     /organism="synthetic DNA construct"
                     /mol_type="other DNA"
     regulatory      145..154
                     /regulatory_class="other"
                     /note="vertebrate consensus sequence for strong initiation
                     of translation (Kozak, 1987)"
     CDS             151..831
                     /codon_start=1
                     /product="far-red monomeric derivative of DsRed fluorescent
                     protein (Wang et al., 2004)"
                     /label=mPlum
                     /note="mammalian codon-optimized"
                     /translation="MVSKGEEVIKEFMRFKEHMEGSVNGHEFEIEGEGEGRPYEGTQTA
                     RLKVTKGGPLPFAWDILSPQIMYGSKAYVKHPADIPDYLKLSFPEGFKWERVMNFEDGG
                     VVTVTQDSSLQDGEFIYKVKVRGTNFPSDGPVMQKKTMGWEASSERMYPEDGALKGEMK
                     MRLRLKDGGHYDAEVKTTYMAKKPVQLPGAYKTDIKLDITSHNEDYTIVEQYERAEGRH
                     STGA"
     primer_bind     552..571
                     /label=mCherry-F
                     /note="mCherry, forward primer"
     primer_bind     746..769
                     /label=DsRed1-C
                     /note="DsRed1, forward primer"
ORIGIN
        1 ctgttttgac ctccatagac agaaccggga ccgatccagc ctccgcggcc gggaacggtg
       61 cattggaacg gacctgcagg aattgatccg cggccgcacc ggtaggcctc gtacgcttaa
      121 ttaacggatc cccgggtacc ggtcgccacc atggtgagca agggcgagga ggtcatcaag
      181 gagttcatgc gcttcaagga gcacatggag ggctccgtga acggccacga gttcgagatc
      241 gagggcgagg gcgagggccg cccctacgag ggcacccaga ccgccaggct gaaggtgacc
      301 aagggtggcc ccctgccctt cgcctgggac atcctgtccc ctcagatcat gtacggctcc
      361 aaggcctacg tgaagcaccc cgccgacatc cccgactact tgaagctgtc cttccccgag
      421 ggcttcaagt gggagcgcgt gatgaacttc gaggacggcg gcgtggtgac cgtgacccag
      481 gactcctccc tgcaggacgg cgagttcatc tacaaggtga aggtgcgcgg caccaacttc
      541 ccctccgacg gccccgtaat gcagaagaag accatgggct gggaggcctc ctccgagcgg
      601 atgtaccccg aggacggcgc cctgaagggc gagatgaaga tgaggctgag gctgaaggac
      661 ggcggccact acgacgccga ggtcaagacc acctacatgg ccaagaagcc cgtgcagctg
      721 cccggcgcct acaagaccga catcaagctg gacatcacct cccacaacga ggactacacc
      781 atcgtggaac agtacgagcg cgccgagggc cgccactcca ccggcgccta gcggccgca
//
